Addgene plasmid #127640: pLentiCRISPRv2-STING_gRNA3
Purpose: Knock-out of human STING
Depositing lab: Nicolas Manel. Depositing organization: Institut Curie. Publication: Intrinsic antiproliferative activity of the innate sensor STING in T lymphocytes. Cerboni S, Jeremiah N, Gentili M, Gehrmann U, Conrad C, Stolzenberg MC, Picard C, Neven B, Fischer A, Amigorena S, Rieux-Laucat F, Manel N. J Exp Med. 2017 Jun 5;214(6):1769-1785. doi: 10.1084/jem.20161674. Epub 2017 May 8. PubMed 28484079.
Backbone
  Vector backbone: pLentiCRISPRv2
  Vector type: Lentiviral
  Selectable markers: Puromycin
Growth in bacteria
  Bacterial resistance: Ampicillin, 100 μg/mL
  Growth temperature: 30°C
  Growth strain: NEB Stable
  Copy number: High Copy
Gene/Insert
  Gene/Insert name: STING
  gRNA/shRNA sequence: AGGTACCGGAGAGTGTGCTC
  Species: H. sapiens (human)
  Entrez Gene: STING1 (a.k.a. ERIS, MITA, MPYS, NET23, SAVI, STING, STING-beta, TMEM173, hMITA, hSTING)
  Cloning method: Unknown
Terms and licenses: Academic/Nonprofit Terms; Industry Terms: Not Available to Industry
How to cite: pLentiCRISPRv2-STING_gRNA3 was a gift from Nicolas Manel (Addgene plasmid # 127640 ; http://n2t.net/addgene:127640 ; RRID:Addgene_127640)
