[The description below was written by a language model from this plasmid's Addgene catalogue record and pLannotate feature annotations shown in this document.]
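Description:
pLentiCRISPRv2-STING_gRNA3 is a lentiviral, all-in-one CRISPR/Cas9 plasmid built on the pLentiCRISPRv2 backbone and intended to knock out human STING (STING1, also known as TMEM173, MITA or ERIS). It is maintained in E. coli through a high-copy ColE1/pUC-type origin with ampicillin selection from the bla gene. The backbone also carries an f1 phage origin and an SV40/EM7-driven bleomycin/Zeocin resistance cassette that lies outside the viral transfer region.

The transfer region has a third-generation, self-inactivating layout. A CMV enhancer/promoter replaces the U3 portion of a truncated HIV-1 5' LTR to drive production of the genomic RNA in packaging cells. This is followed by the Ψ packaging signal with a gag fragment, the Rev response element for Rev-dependent nuclear export, and the cPPT/CTS. A ΔU3 3' LTR, backed by a bGH polyadenylation signal, closes the region. Between these elements sit two expression units. A human U6 RNA polymerase III promoter transcribes the STING-targeting spacer fused to the Streptococcus pyogenes gRNA scaffold. An EF-1α core promoter drives S. pyogenes Cas9, followed on the same strand by puromycin N-acetyltransferase. The linker between these two coding sequences is not annotated in the feature table. A WPRE downstream enhances transcript expression.

After packaging and transduction, the integrated provirus expresses both guide and nuclease, and transduced cells can be enriched with puromycin. Cas9 cleavage at the target site in STING1 then disrupts the gene. The name suggests it is one of several STING guides, and the associated work concerns STING function in T lymphocytes.
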