Features (pLannotate 1.2.2; 33 found; start..end, strand, type, name):
     31..83      -  misc_feature   bom (fragment): basis of mobility region from pBR322
    238..617     +  enhancer       CMV enhancer: human cytomegalovirus immediate early enhancer
    618..817     +  promoter       CMV promoter: human cytomegalovirus (CMV) immediate early promoter
    835..1015    +  LTR            5' LTR (truncated): truncated 5' long terminal repeat (LTR) from HIV-1
   1062..1187    +  misc_feature   HIV-1 Ψ: packaging signal of human immunodeficiency virus type 1
   1171..1534    +  CDS            HIV-1 gag (fragment): gag protein from human immunodeficiency virus 1; gag
   1680..1913    +  misc_feature   RRE: The Rev response element (RRE) of HIV-1 allows for Rev-dependent mRNA export from the nucleus to the cytoplasm.
   2290..2390    +  CDS            Rev (fragment): human immunodeficiency virus 1 (HIV-1) Rev protein; rev; enhances nuclear export of unspliced and incompletely spliced viral mRNAs
   2440..2557    +  misc_feature   cPPT/CTS: central polypurine tract and central termination sequence of HIV-1
   2608..2848    +  promoter       U6 promoter: RNA polymerase III promoter for human U6 snRNA
   2878..2953    +  misc_RNA       gRNA scaffold: guide RNA scaffold for the Streptococcus pyogenes CRISPR/Cas9 system
   2971..2989    +  CDS            small t antigen (fragment): SV40 (simian virus 40) small t antigen
   3015..3226    +  promoter       EF-1α core promoter: core promoter for human elongation factor EF-1α
   3251..7354    +  CDS            Cas9: Cas9 (Csn1) endonuclease from the Streptococcus pyogenes Type II CRISPR/Cas system generates RNA-guided double strand breaks in DNA
   7492..8089    +  CDS            PuroR (fragment): puromycin N-acetyltransferase; pac from Streptomyces; confers resistance to puromycin
   8105..8693    +  misc_feature   WPRE: woodchuck hepatitis virus posttranscriptional regulatory element
   8744..8763    +  misc_feature   cPPT/CTS (fragment): central polypurine tract and central termination sequence of HIV-1
   8765..8998    +  LTR            3' LTR (ΔU3): self-inactivating 3' long terminal repeat (LTR) from HIV-1
   9030..9254    +  polyA_signal   bGH poly(A) signal: bovine growth hormone polyadenylation signal
   9258..9279    +  promoter       SV40 promoter (fragment): SV40 enhancer and early promoter
   9300..9728    +  rep_origin     f1 ori (sequence partly withheld): f1 bacteriophage origin of replication; arrow indicates direction of (+) strand synthesis
   9742..10071   +  promoter       SV40 promoter: SV40 enhancer and early promoter
  10119..10166   +  promoter       EM7 promoter: synthetic bacterial promoter&nbsp
  10185..10559   +  CDS            BleoR: antibiotic-binding protein; Sh ble from Streptoalloteichus hindustanus; confers resistance to bleomycin, phleomycin, and Zeocin™
  10569..10694   +  CDS            ble (fragment): BLE_KLEPN - Experimental evidence at protein level: Swiss-Prot protein existence level 1. Binding protein with a strong affinity to the bleomycin family of antibiotics. Binds to CL990; an antimitotic-antibiotic compound. From Klebsiella pneumoniae.
  10689..10810   +  polyA_signal   SV40 poly(A) signal: SV40 polyadenylation signal
  10881..10903   -  protein_bind   lac operator (fragment): The lac repressor binds to the lac operator to inhibit transcription in E. coli. This inhibition can be relieved by adding lactose or isopropyl-β-D-thiogalactopyranoside (IPTG). lac repressor encoded by lacI
  10907..10937   -  promoter       lac promoter: promoter for the E. coli lac operon
  10952..10973   -  protein_bind   CAP binding site: CAP binding activates transcription in the presence of cAMP. E. coli catabolite activator protein
  10986..11078   -  CDS            lacI (fragment): lac repressor; lacI; The lac repressor binds to the lac operator to inhibit transcription in E. coli. This inhibition can be relieved by adding lactose or isopropyl-β-D-thiogalactopyranoside (IPTG).
  11261..11849   -  rep_origin     ori: high-copy-number ColE1/pMB1/pBR322/pUC origin of replication
  12020..12880   -  CDS            AmpR: β-lactamase; bla; confers resistance to ampicillin, carbenicillin, and related antibiotics
  12881..12985   -  promoter       AmpR promoter: bla
>Addgene plasmid #127640 | pLentiCRISPRv2-STING_gRNA3 | addgene full sequence | sequence record 248865 | Addgene NGS Result
GTCGACGGATCGGGAGATCTCCCGATCCCCTATGGTGCACTCTCAGTACAATCTGCTCTGATGCCGCATA
GTTAAGCCAGTATCTGCTCCCTGCTTGTGTGTTGGAGGTCGCTGAGTAGTGCGCGAGCAAAATTTAAGCT
ACAACAAGGCAAGGCTTGACCGACAATTGCATGAAGAATCTGCTTAGGGTTAGGCGTTTTGCGCTGCTTC
GCGATGTACGGGCCAGATATACGCGTTGACATTGATTATTGACTAGTTATTAATAGTAATCAATTACGGG
GTCATTAGTTCATAGCCCATATATGGAGTTCCGCGTTACATAACTTACGGTAAATGGCCCGCCTGGCTGA
CCGCCCAACGACCCCCGCCCATTGACGTCAATAATGACGTATGTTCCCATAGTAACGCCAATAGGGACTT
TCCATTGACGTCAATGGGTGGAGTATTTACGGTAAACTGCCCACTTGGCAGTACATCAAGTGTATCATAT
GCCAAGTACGCCCCCTATTGACGTCAATGACGGTAAATGGCCCGCCTGGCATTATGCCCAGTACATGACC
TTATGGGACTTTCCTACTTGGCAGTACATCTACGTATTAGTCATCGCTATTACCATGGTGATGCGGTTTT
GGCAGTACATCAATGGGCGTGGATAGCGGTTTGACTCACGGGGATTTCCAAGTCTCCACCCCATTGACGT
CAATGGGAGTTTGTTTTGGCACCAAAATCAACGGGACTTTCCAAAATGTCGTAACAACTCCGCCCCATTG
ACGCAAATGGGCGGTAGGCGTGTACGGTGGGAGGTCTATATAAGCAGCGCGTTTTGCCTGTACTGGGTCT
CTCTGGTTAGACCAGATCTGAGCCTGGGAGCTCTCTGGCTAACTAGGGAACCCACTGCTTAAGCCTCAAT
AAAGCTTGCCTTGAGTGCTTCAAGTAGTGTGTGCCCGTCTGTTGTGTGACTCTGGTAACTAGAGATCCCT
CAGACCCTTTTAGTCAGTGTGGAAAATCTCTAGCAGTGGCGCCCGAACAGGGACTTGAAAGCGAAAGGGA
AACCAGAGGAGCTCTCTCGACGCAGGACTCGGCTTGCTGAAGCGCGCACGGCAAGAGGCGAGGGGCGGCG
ACTGGTGAGTACGCCAAAAATTTTGACTAGCGGAGGCTAGAAGGAGAGAGATGGGTGCGAGAGCGTCAGT
ATTAAGCGGGGGAGAATTAGATCGCGATGGGAAAAAATTCGGTTAAGGCCAGGGGGAAAGAAAAAATATA
AATTAAAACATATAGTATGGGCAAGCAGGGAGCTAGAACGATTCGCAGTTAATCCTGGCCTGTTAGAAAC
ATCAGAAGGCTGTAGACAAATACTGGGACAGCTACAACCATCCCTTCAGACAGGATCAGAAGAACTTAGA
TCATTATATAATACAGTAGCAACCCTCTATTGTGTGCATCAAAGGATAGAGATAAAAGACACCAAGGAAG
CTTTAGACAAGATAGAGGAAGAGCAAAACAAAAGTAAGACCACCGCACAGCAAGCGGCCGCTGATCTTCA
GACCTGGAGGAGGAGATATGAGGGACAATTGGAGAAGTGAATTATATAAATATAAAGTAGTAAAAATTGA
ACCATTAGGAGTAGCACCCACCAAGGCAAAGAGAAGAGTGGTGCAGAGAGAAAAAAGAGCAGTGGGAATA
GGAGCTTTGTTCCTTGGGTTCTTGGGAGCAGCAGGAAGCACTATGGGCGCAGCGTCAATGACGCTGACGG
TACAGGCCAGACAATTATTGTCTGGTATAGTGCAGCAGCAGAACAATTTGCTGAGGGCTATTGAGGCGCA
ACAGCATCTGTTGCAACTCACAGTCTGGGGCATCAAGCAGCTCCAGGCAAGAATCCTGGCTGTGGAAAGA
TACCTAAAGGATCAACAGCTCCTGGGGATTTGGGGTTGCTCTGGAAAACTCATTTGCACCACTGCTGTGC
CTTGGAATGCTAGTTGGAGTAATAAATCTCTGGAACAGATTTGGAATCACACGACCTGGATGGAGTGGGA
CAGAGAAATTAACAATTACACAAGCTTAATACACTCCTTAATTGAAGAATCGCAAAACCAGCAAGAAAAG
AATGAACAAGAATTATTGGAATTAGATAAATGGGCAAGTTTGTGGAATTGGTTTAACATAACAAATTGGC
TGTGGTATATAAAATTATTCATAATGATAGTAGGAGGCTTGGTAGGTTTAAGAATAGTTTTTGCTGTACT
TTCTATAGTGAATAGAGTTAGGCAGGGATATTCACCATTATCGTTTCAGACCCACCTCCCAACCCCGAGG
GGACCCGACAGGCCCGAAGGAATAGAAGAAGAAGGTGGAGAGAGAGACAGAGACAGATCCATTCGATTAG
TGAACGGATCGGCACTGCGTGCGCCAATTCTGCAGACAAATGGCAGTATTCATCCACAATTTTAAAAGAA
AAGGGGGGATTGGGGGGTACAGTGCAGGGGAAAGAATAGTAGACATAATAGCAACAGACATACAAACTAA
AGAATTACAAAAACAAATTACAAAAATTCAAAATTTTCGGGTTTATTACAGGGACAGCAGAGATCCAGTT
TGGTTAATTAAGGTACCGAGGGCCTATTTCCCATGATTCCTTCATATTTGCATATACGATACAAGGCTGT
TAGAGAGATAATTAGAATTAATTTGACTGTAAACACAAAGATATTAGTACAAAATACGTGACGTAGAAAG
TAATAATTTCTTGGGTAGTTTGCAGTTTTAAAATTATGTTTTAAAATGGACTATCATATGCTTACCGTAA
CTTGAAAGTATTTCGATTTCTTGGCTTTATATATCTTGTGGAAAGGACGAAACACCGAGGTACCGGAGAG
TGTGCTCGTTTTAGAGCTAGAAATAGCAAGTTAAAATAAGGCTAGTCCGTTATCAACTTGAAAAAGTGGC
ACCGAGTCGGTGCTTTTTTGAATTCGCTAGCTAGGTCTTGAAAGGAGTGGGAATTGGCTCCGGTGCCCGT
CAGTGGGCAGAGCGCACATCGCCCACAGTCCCCGAGAAGTTGGGGGGAGGGGTCGGCAATTGATCCGGTG
CCTAGAGAAGGTGGCGCGGGGTAAACTGGGAAAGTGATGTCGTGTACTGGCTCCGCCTTTTTCCCGAGGG
TGGGGGAGAACCGTATATAAGTGCAGTAGTCGCCGTGAACGTTCTTTTTCGCAACGGGTTTGCCGCCAGA
ACACAGGACCGGTTCTAGAGCGCTGCCACCATGGACAAGAAGTACAGCATCGGCCTGGACATCGGCACCA
ACTCTGTGGGCTGGGCCGTGATCACCGACGAGTACAAGGTGCCCAGCAAGAAATTCAAGGTGCTGGGCAA
CACCGACCGGCACAGCATCAAGAAGAACCTGATCGGAGCCCTGCTGTTCGACAGCGGCGAAACAGCCGAG
GCCACCCGGCTGAAGAGAACCGCCAGAAGAAGATACACCAGACGGAAGAACCGGATCTGCTATCTGCAAG
AGATCTTCAGCAACGAGATGGCCAAGGTGGACGACAGCTTCTTCCACAGACTGGAAGAGTCCTTCCTGGT
GGAAGAGGATAAGAAGCACGAGCGGCACCCCATCTTCGGCAACATCGTGGACGAGGTGGCCTACCACGAG
AAGTACCCCACCATCTACCACCTGAGAAAGAAACTGGTGGACAGCACCGACAAGGCCGACCTGCGGCTGA
TCTATCTGGCCCTGGCCCACATGATCAAGTTCCGGGGCCACTTCCTGATCGAGGGCGACCTGAACCCCGA
CAACAGCGACGTGGACAAGCTGTTCATCCAGCTGGTGCAGACCTACAACCAGCTGTTCGAGGAAAACCCC
ATCAACGCCAGCGGCGTGGACGCCAAGGCCATCCTGTCTGCCAGACTGAGCAAGAGCAGACGGCTGGAAA
ATCTGATCGCCCAGCTGCCCGGCGAGAAGAAGAATGGCCTGTTCGGAAACCTGATTGCCCTGAGCCTGGG
CCTGACCCCCAACTTCAAGAGCAACTTCGACCTGGCCGAGGATGCCAAACTGCAGCTGAGCAAGGACACC
TACGACGACGACCTGGACAACCTGCTGGCCCAGATCGGCGACCAGTACGCCGACCTGTTTCTGGCCGCCA
AGAACCTGTCCGACGCCATCCTGCTGAGCGACATCCTGAGAGTGAACACCGAGATCACCAAGGCCCCCCT
GAGCGCCTCTATGATCAAGAGATACGACGAGCACCACCAGGACCTGACCCTGCTGAAAGCTCTCGTGCGG
CAGCAGCTGCCTGAGAAGTACAAAGAGATTTTCTTCGACCAGAGCAAGAACGGCTACGCCGGCTACATTG
ACGGCGGAGCCAGCCAGGAAGAGTTCTACAAGTTCATCAAGCCCATCCTGGAAAAGATGGACGGCACCGA
GGAACTGCTCGTGAAGCTGAACAGAGAGGACCTGCTGCGGAAGCAGCGGACCTTCGACAACGGCAGCATC
CCCCACCAGATCCACCTGGGAGAGCTGCACGCCATTCTGCGGCGGCAGGAAGATTTTTACCCATTCCTGA
AGGACAACCGGGAAAAGATCGAGAAGATCCTGACCTTCCGCATCCCCTACTACGTGGGCCCTCTGGCCAG
GGGAAACAGCAGATTCGCCTGGATGACCAGAAAGAGCGAGGAAACCATCACCCCCTGGAACTTCGAGGAA
GTGGTGGACAAGGGCGCTTCCGCCCAGAGCTTCATCGAGCGGATGACCAACTTCGATAAGAACCTGCCCA
ACGAGAAGGTGCTGCCCAAGCACAGCCTGCTGTACGAGTACTTCACCGTGTATAACGAGCTGACCAAAGT
GAAATACGTGACCGAGGGAATGAGAAAGCCCGCCTTCCTGAGCGGCGAGCAGAAAAAGGCCATCGTGGAC
CTGCTGTTCAAGACCAACCGGAAAGTGACCGTGAAGCAGCTGAAAGAGGACTACTTCAAGAAAATCGAGT
GCTTCGACTCCGTGGAAATCTCCGGCGTGGAAGATCGGTTCAACGCCTCCCTGGGCACATACCACGATCT
GCTGAAAATTATCAAGGACAAGGACTTCCTGGACAATGAGGAAAACGAGGACATTCTGGAAGATATCGTG
CTGACCCTGACACTGTTTGAGGACAGAGAGATGATCGAGGAACGGCTGAAAACCTATGCCCACCTGTTCG
ACGACAAAGTGATGAAGCAGCTGAAGCGGCGGAGATACACCGGCTGGGGCAGGCTGAGCCGGAAGCTGAT
CAACGGCATCCGGGACAAGCAGTCCGGCAAGACAATCCTGGATTTCCTGAAGTCCGACGGCTTCGCCAAC
AGAAACTTCATGCAGCTGATCCACGACGACAGCCTGACCTTTAAAGAGGACATCCAGAAAGCCCAGGTGT
CCGGCCAGGGCGATAGCCTGCACGAGCACATTGCCAATCTGGCCGGCAGCCCCGCCATTAAGAAGGGCAT
CCTGCAGACAGTGAAGGTGGTGGACGAGCTCGTGAAAGTGATGGGCCGGCACAAGCCCGAGAACATCGTG
ATCGAAATGGCCAGAGAGAACCAGACCACCCAGAAGGGACAGAAGAACAGCCGCGAGAGAATGAAGCGGA
TCGAAGAGGGCATCAAAGAGCTGGGCAGCCAGATCCTGAAAGAACACCCCGTGGAAAACACCCAGCTGCA
GAACGAGAAGCTGTACCTGTACTACCTGCAGAATGGGCGGGATATGTACGTGGACCAGGAACTGGACATC
AACCGGCTGTCCGACTACGATGTGGACCATATCGTGCCTCAGAGCTTTCTGAAGGACGACTCCATCGACA
ACAAGGTGCTGACCAGAAGCGACAAGAACCGGGGCAAGAGCGACAACGTGCCCTCCGAAGAGGTCGTGAA
GAAGATGAAGAACTACTGGCGGCAGCTGCTGAACGCCAAGCTGATTACCCAGAGAAAGTTCGACAATCTG
ACCAAGGCCGAGAGAGGCGGCCTGAGCGAACTGGATAAGGCCGGCTTCATCAAGAGACAGCTGGTGGAAA
CCCGGCAGATCACAAAGCACGTGGCACAGATCCTGGACTCCCGGATGAACACTAAGTACGACGAGAATGA
CAAGCTGATCCGGGAAGTGAAAGTGATCACCCTGAAGTCCAAGCTGGTGTCCGATTTCCGGAAGGATTTC
CAGTTTTACAAAGTGCGCGAGATCAACAACTACCACCACGCCCACGACGCCTACCTGAACGCCGTCGTGG
GAACCGCCCTGATCAAAAAGTACCCTAAGCTGGAAAGCGAGTTCGTGTACGGCGACTACAAGGTGTACGA
CGTGCGGAAGATGATCGCCAAGAGCGAGCAGGAAATCGGCAAGGCTACCGCCAAGTACTTCTTCTACAGC
AACATCATGAACTTTTTCAAGACCGAGATTACCCTGGCCAACGGCGAGATCCGGAAGCGGCCTCTGATCG
AGACAAACGGCGAAACCGGGGAGATCGTGTGGGATAAGGGCCGGGATTTTGCCACCGTGCGGAAAGTGCT
GAGCATGCCCCAAGTGAATATCGTGAAAAAGACCGAGGTGCAGACAGGCGGCTTCAGCAAAGAGTCTATC
CTGCCCAAGAGGAACAGCGATAAGCTGATCGCCAGAAAGAAGGACTGGGACCCTAAGAAGTACGGCGGCT
TCGACAGCCCCACCGTGGCCTATTCTGTGCTGGTGGTGGCCAAAGTGGAAAAGGGCAAGTCCAAGAAACT
GAAGAGTGTGAAAGAGCTGCTGGGGATCACCATCATGGAAAGAAGCAGCTTCGAGAAGAATCCCATCGAC
TTTCTGGAAGCCAAGGGCTACAAAGAAGTGAAAAAGGACCTGATCATCAAGCTGCCTAAGTACTCCCTGT
TCGAGCTGGAAAACGGCCGGAAGAGAATGCTGGCCTCTGCCGGCGAACTGCAGAAGGGAAACGAACTGGC
CCTGCCCTCCAAATATGTGAACTTCCTGTACCTGGCCAGCCACTATGAGAAGCTGAAGGGCTCCCCCGAG
GATAATGAGCAGAAACAGCTGTTTGTGGAACAGCACAAGCACTACCTGGACGAGATCATCGAGCAGATCA
GCGAGTTCTCCAAGAGAGTGATCCTGGCCGACGCTAATCTGGACAAAGTGCTGTCCGCCTACAACAAGCA
CCGGGATAAGCCCATCAGAGAGCAGGCCGAGAATATCATCCACCTGTTTACCCTGACCAATCTGGGAGCC
CCTGCCGCCTTCAAGTACTTTGACACCACCATCGACCGGAAGAGGTACACCAGCACCAAAGAGGTGCTGG
ACGCCACCCTGATCCACCAGAGCATCACCGGCCTGTACGAGACACGGATCGACCTGTCTCAGCTGGGAGG
CGACAAGCGACCTGCCGCCACAAAGAAGGCTGGACAGGCTAAGAAGAAGAAAGATTACAAAGACGATGAC
GATAAGGGATCCGGCGCAACAAACTTCTCTCTGCTGAAACAAGCCGGAGATGTCGAAGAGAATCCTGGAC
CGACCGAGTACAAGCCCACGGTGCGCCTCGCCACCCGCGACGACGTCCCCAGGGCCGTACGCACCCTCGC
CGCCGCGTTCGCCGACTACCCCGCCACGCGCCACACCGTCGATCCGGACCGCCACATCGAGCGGGTCACC
GAGCTGCAAGAACTCTTCCTCACGCGCGTCGGGCTCGACATCGGCAAGGTGTGGGTCGCGGACGACGGCG
CCGCGGTGGCGGTCTGGACCACGCCGGAGAGCGTCGAAGCGGGGGCGGTGTTCGCCGAGATCGGCCCGCG
CATGGCCGAGTTGAGCGGTTCCCGGCTGGCCGCGCAGCAACAGATGGAAGGCCTCCTGGCGCCGCACCGG
CCCAAGGAGCCCGCGTGGTTCCTGGCCACCGTCGGAGTCTCGCCCGACCACCAGGGCAAGGGTCTGGGCA
GCGCCGTCGTGCTCCCCGGAGTGGAGGCGGCCGAGCGCGCCGGGGTGCCCGCCTTCCTGGAGACCTCCGC
GCCCCGCAACCTCCCCTTCTACGAGCGGCTCGGCTTCACCGTCACCGCCGACGTCGAGGTGCCCGAAGGA
CCGCGCACCTGGTGCATGACCCGCAAGCCCGGTGCCTGAACGCGTTAAGTCGACAATCAACCTCTGGATT
ACAAAATTTGTGAAAGATTGACTGGTATTCTTAACTATGTTGCTCCTTTTACGCTATGTGGATACGCTGC
TTTAATGCCTTTGTATCATGCTATTGCTTCCCGTATGGCTTTCATTTTCTCCTCCTTGTATAAATCCTGG
TTGCTGTCTCTTTATGAGGAGTTGTGGCCCGTTGTCAGGCAACGTGGCGTGGTGTGCACTGTGTTTGCTG
ACGCAACCCCCACTGGTTGGGGCATTGCCACCACCTGTCAGCTCCTTTCCGGGACTTTCGCTTTCCCCCT
CCCTATTGCCACGGCGGAACTCATCGCCGCCTGCCTTGCCCGCTGCTGGACAGGGGCTCGGCTGTTGGGC
ACTGACAATTCCGTGGTGTTGTCGGGGAAATCATCGTCCTTTCCTTGGCTGCTCGCCTGTGTTGCCACCT
GGATTCTGCGCGGGACGTCCTTCTGCTACGTCCCTTCGGCCCTCAATCCAGCGGACCTTCCTTCCCGCGG
CCTGCTGCCGGCTCTGCGGCCTCTTCCGCGTCTTCGCCTTCGCCCTCAGACGAGTCGGATCTCCCTTTGG
GCCGCCTCCCCGCGTCGACTTTAAGACCAATGACTTACAAGGCAGCTGTAGATCTTAGCCACTTTTTAAA
AGAAAAGGGGGGACTGGAAGGGCTAATTCACTCCCAACGAAGACAAGATCTGCTTTTTGCTTGTACTGGG
TCTCTCTGGTTAGACCAGATCTGAGCCTGGGAGCTCTCTGGCTAACTAGGGAACCCACTGCTTAAGCCTC
AATAAAGCTTGCCTTGAGTGCTTCAAGTAGTGTGTGCCCGTCTGTTGTGTGACTCTGGTAACTAGAGATC
CCTCAGACCCTTTTAGTCAGTGTGGAAAATCTCTAGCAGGGCCCGTTTAAACCCGCTGATCAGCCTCGAC
TGTGCCTTCTAGTTGCCAGCCATCTGTTGTTTGCCCCTCCCCCGTGCCTTCCTTGACCCTGGAAGGTGCC
ACTCCCACTGTCCTTTCCTAATAAAATGAGGAAATTGCATCGCATTGTCTGAGTAGGTGTCATTCTATTC
TGGGGGGTGGGGTGGGGCAGGACAGCAAGGGGGAGGATTGGGAAGACAATAGCAGGCATGCTGGGGATGC
GGTGGGCTCTATGGCTTCTGAGGCGGAAAGAACCAGCTGGGGCTCTAGGGGGTATCCCC
[124 nt withheld, positions 9300-9423]
C
[91 nt withheld, positions 9425-9515]
A
[49 nt withheld, positions 9517-9565]
CCTTTGACGTTGGAGTCCACGTTCTTT
[37 nt withheld, positions 9593-9629]
ACCCTATCTCGGTCTATTCTTTTGATTTATAAGGGATTTTGCCGATTTCGGCCTATTGGTTAAAAAATGA
GCTGATTTAACAAAAATTTAACGCGAATTAATTCTGTGGAATGTGTGTCAGTTAGGGTGTGGAAAGTCCC
CAGGCTCCCCAGCAGGCAGAAGTATGCAAAGCATGCATCTCAATTAGTCAGCAACCAGGTGTGGAAAGTC
CCCAGGCTCCCCAGCAGGCAGAAGTATGCAAAGCATGCATCTCAATTAGTCAGCAACCATAGTCCCGCCC
CTAACTCCGCCCATCCCGCCCCTAACTCCGCCCAGTTCCGCCCATTCTCCGCCCCATGGCTGACTAATTT
TTTTTATTTATGCAGAGGCCGAGGCCGCCTCTGCCTCTGAGCTATTCCAGAAGTAGTGAGGAGGCTTTTT
TGGAGGCCTAGGCTTTTGCAAAAAGCTCCCGGGAGCTTGTATATCCATTTTCGGATCTGATCAGCACGTG
TTGACAATTAATCATCGGCATAGTATATCGGCATAGTATAATACGACAAGGTGAGGAACTAAACCATGGC
CAAGTTGACCAGTGCCGTTCCGGTGCTCACCGCGCGCGACGTCGCCGGAGCGGTCGAGTTCTGGACCGAC
CGGCTCGGGTTCTCCCGGGACTTCGTGGAGGACGACTTCGCCGGTGTGGTCCGGGACGACGTGACCCTGT
TCATCAGCGCGGTCCAGGACCAGGTGGTGCCGGACAACACCCTGGCCTGGGTGTGGGTGCGCGGCCTGGA
CGAGCTGTACGCCGAGTGGTCGGAGGTCGTGTCCACGAACTTCCGGGACGCCTCCGGGCCGGCCATGACC
GAGATCGGCGAGCAGCCGTGGGGGCGGGAGTTCGCCCTGCGCGACCCGGCCGGCAACTGCGTGCACTTCG
TGGCCGAGGAGCAGGACTGACACGTGCTACGAGATTTCGATTCCACCGCCGCCTTCTATGAAAGGTTGGG
CTTCGGAATCGTTTTCCGGGACGCCGGCTGGATGATCCTCCAGCGCGGGGATCTCATGCTGGAGTTCTTC
GCCCACCCCAACTTGTTTATTGCAGCTTATAATGGTTACAAATAAAGCAATAGCATCACAAATTTCACAA
ATAAAGCATTTTTTTCACTGCATTCTAGTTGTGGTTTGTCCAAACTCATCAATGTATCTTATCATGTCTG
TATACCGTCGACCTCTAGCTAGAGCTTGGCGTAATCATGGTCATAGCTGTTTCCTGTGTGAAATTGTTAT
CCGCTCACAATTCCACACAACATACGAGCCGGAAGCATAAAGTGTAAAGCCTGGGGTGCCTAATGAGTGA
GCTAACTCACATTAATTGCGTTGCGCTCACTGCCCGCTTTCCAGTCGGGAAACCTGTCGTGCCAGCTGCA
TTAATGAATCGGCCAACGCGCGGGGAGAGGCGGTTTGCGTATTGGGCGCTCTTCCGCTTCCTCGCTCACT
GACTCGCTGCGCTCGGTCGTTCGGCTGCGGCGAGCGGTATCAGCTCACTCAAAGGCGGTAATACGGTTAT
CCACAGAATCAGGGGATAACGCAGGAAAGAACATGTGAGCAAAAGGCCAGCAAAAGGCCAGGAACCGTAA
AAAGGCCGCGTTGCTGGCGTTTTTCCATAGGCTCCGCCCCCCTGACGAGCATCACAAAAATCGACGCTCA
AGTCAGAGGTGGCGAAACCCGACAGGACTATAAAGATACCAGGCGTTTCCCCCTGGAAGCTCCCTCGTGC
GCTCTCCTGTTCCGACCCTGCCGCTTACCGGATACCTGTCCGCCTTTCTCCCTTCGGGAAGCGTGGCGCT
TTCTCATAGCTCACGCTGTAGGTATCTCAGTTCGGTGTAGGTCGTTCGCTCCAAGCTGGGCTGTGTGCAC
GAACCCCCCGTTCAGCCCGACCGCTGCGCCTTATCCGGTAACTATCGTCTTGAGTCCAACCCGGTAAGAC
ACGACTTATCGCCACTGGCAGCAGCCACTGGTAACAGGATTAGCAGAGCGAGGTATGTAGGCGGTGCTAC
AGAGTTCTTGAAGTGGTGGCCTAACTACGGCTACACTAGAAGAACAGTATTTGGTATCTGCGCTCTGCTG
AAGCCAGTTACCTTCGGAAAAAGAGTTGGTAGCTCTTGATCCGGCAAACAAACCACCGCTGGTAGCGGTG
GTTTTTTTGTTTGCAAGCAGCAGATTACGCGCAGAAAAAAAGGATCTCAAGAAGATCCTTTGATCTTTTC
TACGGGGTCTGACGCTCAGTGGAACGAAAACTCACGTTAAGGGATTTTGGTCATGAGATTATCAAAAAGG
ATCTTCACCTAGATCCTTTTAAATTAAAAATGAAGTTTTAAATCAATCTAAAGTATATATGAGTAAACTT
GGTCTGACAGTTACCAATGCTTAATCAGTGAGGCACCTATCTCAGCGATCTGTCTATTTCGTTCATCCAT
AGTTGCCTGACTCCCCGTCGTGTAGATAACTACGATACGGGAGGGCTTACCATCTGGCCCCAGTGCTGCA
ATGATACCGCGAGACCCACGCTCACCGGCTCCAGATTTATCAGCAATAAACCAGCCAGCCGGAAGGGCCG
AGCGCAGAAGTGGTCCTGCAACTTTATCCGCCTCCATCCAGTCTATTAATTGTTGCCGGGAAGCTAGAGT
AAGTAGTTCGCCAGTTAATAGTTTGCGCAACGTTGTTGCCATTGCTACAGGCATCGTGGTGTCACGCTCG
TCGTTTGGTATGGCTTCATTCAGCTCCGGTTCCCAACGATCAAGGCGAGTTACATGATCCCCCATGTTGT
GCAAAAAAGCGGTTAGCTCCTTCGGTCCTCCGATCGTTGTCAGAAGTAAGTTGGCCGCAGTGTTATCACT
CATGGTTATGGCAGCACTGCATAATTCTCTTACTGTCATGCCATCCGTAAGATGCTTTTCTGTGACTGGT
GAGTACTCAACCAAGTCATTCTGAGAATAGTGTATGCGGCGACCGAGTTGCTCTTGCCCGGCGTCAATAC
GGGATAATACCGCGCCACATAGCAGAACTTTAAAAGTGCTCATCATTGGAAAACGTTCTTCGGGGCGAAA
ACTCTCAAGGATCTTACCGCTGTTGAGATCCAGTTCGATGTAACCCACTCGTGCACCCAACTGATCTTCA
GCATCTTTTACTTTCACCAGCGTTTCTGGGTGAGCAAAAACAGGAAGGCAAAATGCCGCAAAAAAGGGAA
TAAGGGCGACACGGAAATGTTGAATACTCATACTCTTCCTTTTTCAATATTATTGAAGCATTTATCAGGG
TTATTGTCTCATGAGCGGATACATATTTGAATGTATTTAGAAAAATAAACAAATAGGGGTTCCGCGCACA
TTTCCCCGAAAAGTGCCACCTGAC
